>Addgene plasmid #157101 | pD649-HAsp-LAIR1-COMP5AP-AviTag-9xHis | addgene full sequence | sequence record 461173 | Addgene NGS Result
TTTCAATATTATTGAAGCATTTATCAGGGTTATTGTCTCATGAGCGGATACATATTTGAATGTATTTAGA
AAAATAAACAAATAGGGGTCAGTGTTACAACCAATTAACCAATTCTGAACATTATCGCGAGCCCATTTAT
ACCTGAATATGGCTCATAACACCCCTTGCTCATGACCAAAATCCCTTAACGTGAGTTACGCGCGCGTCGT
TCCACTGAGCGTCAGACCCCGTAGAAAAGATCAAAGGATCTTCTTGAGATCCTTTTTTTCTGCGCGTAAT
CTGCTGCTTGCAAACAAAAAAACCACCGCTACCAGCGGTGGTTTGTTTGCCGGATCAAGAGCTACCAACT
CTTTTTCCGAAGGTAACTGGCTTCAGCAGAGCGCAGATACCAAATACTGTTCTTCTAGTGTAGCCGTAGT
TAGCCCACCACTTCAAGAACTCTGTAGCACCGCCTACATACCTCGCTCTGCTAATCCTGTTACCAGTGGC
TGCTGCCAGTGGCGATAAGTCGTGTCTTACCGGGTTGGACTCAAGACGATAGTTACCGGATAAGGCGCAG
CGGTCGGGCTGAACGGGGGGTTCGTGCACACAGCCCAGCTTGGAGCGAACGACCTACACCGAACTGAGAT
ACCTACAGCGTGAGCTATGAGAAAGCGCCACGCTTCCCGAAGGGAGAAAGGCGGACAGGTATCCGGTAAG
CGGCAGGGTCGGAACAGGAGAGCGCACGAGGGAGCTTCCAGGGGGAAACGCCTGGTATCTTTATAGTCCT
GTCGGGTTTCGCCACCTCTGACTTGAGCGTCGATTTTTGTGATGCTCGTCAGGGGGGCGGAGCCTATGGA
AAAACGCCAGCAACGCGGCCTTTTTACGGTTCCTGGCCTTTTGCTGGCCTTTTGCTCACATGTTCTTTCC
TGCGTTATCCCCTGATTCTGTGGATAACCGTATTACCGCCTTTGAGTGAGCTGATACCGCTCGCCGCAGC
CGAACGACCGAGCGCAGCGAGTCAGTGAGCGAGGAAGCGGAAGGCGAGAGTAGGGAACTGCCAGGCATCA
AACTAAGCAGAAGGCCCCTGACGGATGGCCTTTTTGCGTTTCTACAAACTCTTTCTGTGTTGTAAAACGA
CGGCCAGTCTTAAGCTCGGGCCCCCTGGGCGGTTCTGATAACGAGTAATCGTTAATCCGCAAATAACGTA
AAAACCCGCTTCGGCGGGTTTTTTTATGGGGGGAGTTTAGGGAAAGAGCATTTGTCAGAATATTTAAGGG
CGCCTGTCACTTTGCTTGATATATGAGAATTATTTAACCTTATAAATGAGAAAAAAGCAACGCACTTTAA
ATAAGATACGTTGCTTTTTCGATTGATGAACACCTATAATTAAACTATTCATCTATTATTTATGATTTTT
TGTATATACAATATTTCTAGTTTGTTAAAGAGAATTAAGAAAATAAATCTCGAAAATAATAAAGGGAAAA
TCAGTTTTTGATATCAAAATTATACATGTCAACGATAATACAAAATATAATACAAACTATAAGATGTTAT
CAGTATTTATTATCATTTAGAATAAATTTTGTGTCGCCCTTAATTGTGAGCGGATAACAATTACGAGCTT
CATGCACAGTGGCGTTGACTCAATATTGGCCATTAGCCATATTATTCATTGGTTATATAGCATAAATCAA
TATTGGCTATTGGCCATTGCATACGTTGTATCTATATCATAATATGTACATTTATATTGGCTCATGTCCA
ATATGACCGCCATGTTGGCATTGATTATTGACTAGTTATTAATAGTAATCAATTACGGGGTCATTAGTTC
ATAGCCCATATATGGAGTTCCGCGTTACATAACTTACGGTAAATGGCCCGCCTGGCTGACCGCCCAACGA
CCCCCGCCCATTGACGTCAATAATGACGTATGTTCCCATAGTAACGCCAATAGGGACTTTCCATTGACGT
CAATGGGTGGAGTATTTACGGTAAACTGCCCACTTGGCAGTACATCAAGTGTATCATATGCCAAGTACGC
CCCCTATTGACGTCAATGACGGTAAATGGCCCGCCTGGCATTATGCCCAGTACATGACCTTATGGGACTT
TCCTACTTGGCAGTACATCTACGTATTAGTCATCGCTATTACCATGGTGATGCGGTTTTGGCAGTACATC
AATGGGCGTGGATAGCGGTTTGACTCACGGGGATTTCCAAGTCTCCACCCCATTGACGTCAATGGGAGTT
TGTTTTGGCACCAAAATCAACGGGACTTTCCAAAATGTCGTAACAACTCCGCCCCATTGACGCAAATGGG
CGGTAGGCGTGTACGGTGGGAGGTCTATATAAGCAGAGCTCGTTTAGTGAACCGTCAGATCGCCTGGAGA
CGCCATCCACGCTGTTTTGACCTCCATAGAAGACACCGGGACCGATCCAGCCTCCGCGGCCGGGAACGGT
GCATTGGAACGCGGATTCCCCGTGCCAAGAGTGACGTAAGTACCGCCTATAGAGTCTATAGGCCCACCCC
CTTGGCTTCGTTAGAACGCGGCTACAATTAATACATAACCTTATGTATCATACACATACGATTTAGGTGA
CACTATAGAATAACATCCACTTTGCCTTTCTCTCCACAGGTGTCCACTCCCAGGTCCAACTGCACCTCGG
TTCTATCGAAAACGCGCCTGCTAGCGCCACCATGAAGACCATCATTGCCCTGAGCTACATCTTCTGCCTG
GTGTTCGCTGCGGCCGCCCAAGAAGAAGATCTGCCTAGACCTAGCATCAGCGCCGAGCCTGGAACAGTGA
TTCCTCTGGGCAGCCACGTGACCTTCGTGTGTAGAGGACCTGTGGGCGTGCAGACCTTCCGGCTGGAAAG
AGAGAGCAGAAGCACCTACAACGACACCGAGGACGTGTCCCAGGCCTCTCCATCTGAGTCTGAGGCCAGA
TTCAGAATCGACAGCGTGTCCGAGGGCAACGCCGGACCTTACCGGTGTATCTACTACAAGCCTCCTAAGT
GGTCCGAGCAGAGCGACTACCTGGAACTGCTGGTCAAAGAGACATCTGGCGGCCCTGACAGCCCTGATAC
AGAGCCTGGATCTTCTGCCGGACCTACACAGAGGCCCAGCGACAATTCTCACAATGAGCATGCCCCTGCC
TCTCAGGGACTGAAGGCCGAACATCTGTATGGCGCGCCGGAAGATCAAGTTGATCCAAGATTGATTGATG
GCAAGGGCGGATCTCTGGAGGTGCTGTTCCAGGGACCAGGCGGAAGCGGCAATCCCGGCGGCGATCTGGC
CCCCCAGATGCTGCGCGAGCTGCAGGAGACCAATGCCGCCCTGCAGGACGTGCGCGAGCTGCTGCGCCAC
CGCGTGAAGGAGATCACCTTCCTGAAGAACACCGTGATGGAGTGCGACGCCTGCGGTATGCAGCCCTCTA
GAGGCTCCGGCTCCATCATCCCAGTTGAGGAGGAGAACCCGGACTTCTGGAACCGCGAGGCAGCCGAGGC
CCTGGGTGCCGCCAAGAAGCTGCAGCCTGCACAGACAGCCGCCAAGAACCTCATCATCTTCCTGGGCGAT
GGGATGGGGGTGTCTACGGTGACAGCTGCCAGGATCCTAAAAGGGCAGAAGAAGGACAAACTGGGGCCTG
AGATACCCCTGGCCATGGACCGCTTCCCATATGTGGCTCTGTCCAAGACATACAATGTAGACAAACATGT
GCCAGACAGTGGAGCCACAGCCACGGCCTACCTGTGCGGGGTCAAGGGCAACTTCCAGACCATTGGCTTG
AGTGCAGCCGCCCGCTTTAACCAGTGCAACACGACACGCGGCAACGAGGTCATCTCCGTGATGAATCGGG
CCAAGAAAGCAGGGAAGTCAGTGGGAGTGGTAACCACCACACGAGTGCAGCACGCCTCGCCAGCCGGCAC
CTACGCCCACACGGTGAACCGCAACTGGTACTCGGACGCCGACGTGCCTGCCTCGGCCCGCCAGGAGGGG
TGCCAGGACATCGCTACGCAGCTCATCTCCAACATGGACATTGACGTGATCCTAGGTGGAGGCCGAAAGT
ACATGTTTCGCATGGGAACCCCAGACCCTGAGTACCCAGATGACTACAGCCAAGGTGGGACCAGGCTGGA
CGGGAAGAATCTGGTGCAGGAATGGCTGGCGAAGCGCCAGGGTGCCCGGTATGTGTGGAACCGCACTGAG
CTCATGCAGGCTTCCCTGGACCCGTCTGTGACCCATCTCATGGGTCTCTTTGAGCCTGGAGACATGAAAT
ACGAGATCCACCGAGACTCCACACTGGACCCCTCCCTGATGGAGATGACAGAGGCTGCCCTGCGCCTGCT
GAGCAGGAACCCCCGCGGCTTCTTCCTCTTCGTGGAGGGTGGTCGCATCGACCATGGTCATCATGAAAGC
AGGGCTTACCGGGCACTGACTGAGACGATCATGTTCGACGACGCCATTGAGAGGGCGGGCCAGCTCACCA
GCGAGGAGGACACGCTGAGCCTCGTCACTGCCGACCACTCCCACGTCTTCTCCTTCGGAGGCTACCCCCT
GCGAGGGAGCTCCATCTTCGGGCTGGCCCCTGGCAAGGCCCGGGACAGGAAGGCCTACACGGTCCTCCTA
TACGGAAACGGTCCAGGCTATGTGCTCAAGGACGGCGCCCGGCCGGATGTTACCGAGAGCGAGAGCGGGA
GCCCCGAGTATCGGCAGCAGTCAGCAGTGCCCCTGGACGAAGAGACCCACGCAGGCGAGGACGTGGCGGT
GTTCGCGCGCGGCCCGCAGGCGCACCTGGTTCACGGCGTGCAGGAGCAGACCTTCATAGCGCACGTCATG
GCCTTCGCCGCCTGCCTGGAGCCCTACACCGCCTGCGACCTGGCGCCCCCCGCCGGCACCACCGACGCCG
CGCACCCGGGTGGCGGAGGACTGAACGACATCTTCGAGGCTCAGAAAATCGAATGGCACGAACATCACCA
TCACCATCACCATCACCATTAAGGCCGGCCTGTAGTCACTGGCACAACGCGTTACCCGGTAAGCCAATCG
GGTATACACGGTCGTCATACTGCAGACAGGGTTCTTCTACTTTGCAAGATAGTCTTGAGTAGTAAAATAA
ATAGATAGAGAAAATCAGCCTCGACTGTGCCTTCTAGTTGCCAGCCATCTGTTGTTTGCCCCTCCCCCGT
GCCTTCCTTGACCCTGGAAGGTGCCACTCCCACTGTCCTTTCCTAATAAAATGAGGAAATTGCATCACAA
CACTCAACCCTATCTCGGTCTATTCTTTTGATTTATAAGGGATTTTGCCGATTTCGGCCTATTGGTTAAA
AAATGAGCTGATTTAACAAAAATTTAACGCGAATTAATTCTGTGGAATGTGTGTCAGTTAGGGTGTGGAA
AGTCCCCAGGCTCCCCAGCAGGCAGAAGTATGCAAAGCATGCATCTCAATTAGTCAGCAACCAGGTGTGG
AAAGTCCCCAGGCTCCCCAGCAGGCAGAAGTATGCAAAGCATGCATCTCAATTAGTCAGCAACCATAGTC
CCGCCCCTAACTCCGCCCATCCCGCCCCTAACTCCGCCCAGTTCCGCCCATTCTCCGCCCCATGGCTGAC
TAATTTTTTTTATTTATGCAGAGGCCGAGGCCGCCTCTGCCTCTGAGCTATTCCAGAAGTAGTGAGGAGG
CTTTTTTGGAGGCCTAGGCTTTTGCAAAAAGCTCCCGGGAGCTTGTATATCCATTTTCGGATCTGATCAG
CACGTGTTGACAATTAATCATCGGCATAGTATATCGGCATAGTATAATACGACAAGGTGAGGAACTAAAC
CATGACCGAGTACAAGCCCACGGTGCGCCTCGCCACCCGCGACGACGTCCCCAGGGCCGTACGCACCCTC
GCCGCCGCGTTCGCCGACTACCCCGCCACGCGCCACACCGTCGATCCGGACCGCCACATCGAGCGGGTCA
CCGAGCTGCAAGAACTCTTCCTCACGCGCGTCGGGCTCGACATCGGCAAGGTGTGGGTCGCGGACGACGG
CGCCGCGGTGGCGGTCTGGACCACGCCGGAGAGCGTCGAAGCGGGGGCGGTGTTCGCCGAGATCGGCCCG
CGCATGGCCGAGTTGAGCGGTTCCCGGCTGGCCGCGCAGCAACAGATGGAAGGCCTCCTGGCGCCGCACC
GGCCCAAGGAGCCCGCGTGGTTCCTGGCCACCGTCGGCGTCTCGCCCGACCACCAGGGCAAGGGTCTGGG
CAGCGCCGTCGTGCTCCCCGGAGTGGAGGCGGCCGAGCGCGCCGGGGTGCCCGCCTTCCTGGAGACATCC
GCGCCCCGCAACCTCCCCTTCTACGAGCGGCTCGGCTTCACCGTCACCGCCGACGTCGAGGTGCCCGAAG
GACCGCGCACCTGGTGCATGACCCGCAAGCCCGGTGCCTGACACGTGCTACGAGATTTCGATTCCACCGC
CGCCTTCTATGAAAGGTTGGGCTTCGGAATCGTTTTCCGGGACGCCGGCTGGATGATCCTCCAGCGCGGG
GATCTCATGCTGGAGTTCTTCGCCCACCCCAACTTGTTTATTGCAGCTTATAATGGTTACAAATAAAGCA
ATAGCATCACAAATTTCACAAATAAAGCATTTTTTTCACTGCATTCTAGTTGTGGTTTGTCCAAACTCAT
CAATGTATCTTATCATGTCTGTATACCGTCGACCTCTAGCTAGAGCTTGGCGTAATCATGGTCATTACCA
ATGCTTAATCAGTGAGGCACCTATCTCAGCGATCTGTCTATTTCGTTCATCCATAGTTGCCTGACTCCCC
GTCGTGTAGATAACTACGATACGGGAGGGCTTACCATCTGGCCCCAGCGCTGCGATGATACCGCGAGAAC
CACGCTCACCGGCTCCGGATTTATCAGCAATAAACCAGCCAGCCGGAAGGGCCGAGCGCAGAAGTGGTCC
TGCAACTTTATCCGCCTCCATCCAGTCTATTAATTGTTGCCGGGAAGCTAGAGTAAGTAGTTCGCCAGTT
AATAGTTTGCGCAACGTTGTTGCCATCGCTACAGGCATCGTGGTGTCACGCTCGTCGTTTGGTATGGCTT
CATTCAGCTCCGGTTCCCAACGATCAAGGCGAGTTACATGATCCCCCATGTTGTGCAAAAAAGCGGTTAG
CTCCTTCGGTCCTCCGATCGTTGTCAGAAGTAAGTTGGCCGCAGTGTTATCACTCATGGTTATGGCAGCA
CTGCATAATTCTCTTACTGTCATGCCATCCGTAAGATGCTTTTCTGTGACTGGTGAGTACTCAACCAAGT
CATTCTGAGAATAGTGTATGCGGCGACCGAGTTGCTCTTGCCCGGCGTCAATACGGGATAATACCGCGCC
ACATAGCAGAACTTTAAAAGTGCTCATCATTGGAAAACGTTCTTCGGGGCGAAAACTCTCAAGGATCTTA
CCGCTGTTGAGATCCAGTTCGATGTAACCCACTCGTGCACCCAACTGATCTTCAGCATCTTTTACTTTCA
CCAGCGTTTCTGGGTGAGCAAAAACAGGAAGGCAAAATGCCGCAAAAAAGGGAATAAGGGCGACACGGAA
ATGTTGAATACTCATATTCTTCCTT
Features (pLannotate 1.2.2; 24 found; start..end, strand, type, name):
    119..143     -  CDS            KanR (fragment): aminoglycoside phosphotransferase; aph(3')-Ia; confers resistance to kanamycin
    254..842     +  rep_origin     ori: high-copy-number ColE1/pMB1/pBR322/pUC origin of replication
   1067..1084    +  terminator     rrnB T2 terminator (fragment): transcription terminator T2 from the E. coli rrnB gene
   1109..1128    -  CDS            lacZα (fragment): LacZα fragment of β-galactosidase; lacZ fragment
   1584..1600    +  protein_bind   lac operator: The lac repressor binds to the lac operator to inhibit transcription in E. coli. This inhibition can be relieved by adding lactose or isopropyl-β-D-thiogalactopyranoside (IPTG). lac repressor encoded by lacI
   1843..2146    +  enhancer       CMV enhancer: human cytomegalovirus immediate early enhancer
   2147..2350    +  promoter       CMV promoter: human cytomegalovirus (CMV) immediate early promoter
   2486..2529    +  intron         CMV intron (fragment): modified intron A from human cytomegalovirus
   2581..2599    +  promoter       SP6 promoter: promoter for bacteriophage SP6 RNA polymerase
   2603..2640    +  CDS            IgH signal sequence (fragment): signal sequence from the mouse immunoglobulin heavy chain variable region
   2710..3102    +  CDS            LAIR2 (fragment): LAIR2_HUMAN - Also known as CD306. Experimental evidence at protein level: Swiss-Prot protein existence level 1. From Homo sapiens (Human).
   3277..3456    +  CDS            Comp (fragment): COMP_RAT - Experimental evidence at protein level: Swiss-Prot protein existence level 1. May play a role in the structural integrity of cartilage via its interaction with other extracellular matrix proteins such as the collagens and fibronectin. Can mediate the interaction of chondrocytes with the cartilage extracellular matrix through interaction with cell surface integrin receptors. Could play a role in the pathogenesis of osteoarthritis. Potent suppressor of apoptosis in both primary chondrocytes and transformed cells. Suppresses apoptosis by blocking the activation of caspase-3 and by indu
   3444..4896    +  CDS            SEAP (fragment): secreted alkaline phosphatase from human placenta The natural enzyme has a C-terminal transmembrane sequence that is replaced by a GPI anchor.
   4921..4962    +  CDS            AviTag™ (fragment): peptide tag that allows for enzymatic biotinylation
   4966..4989    +  CDS            8xHis: 8xHis affinity tag
   5135..5246    +  polyA_signal   bGH poly(A) signal: bovine growth hormone polyadenylation signal
   5247..5355    +  rep_origin     f1 ori (fragment): f1 bacteriophage origin of replication; arrow indicates direction of (+) strand synthesis
   5369..5698    +  promoter       SV40 promoter: SV40 enhancer and early promoter
   5746..5793    +  promoter       EM7 promoter: synthetic bacterial promoter&nbsp
   5812..6411    +  CDS            PuroR (fragment): puromycin N-acetyltransferase; pac from Streptomyces; confers resistance to puromycin
   6421..6546    +  CDS            ble (fragment): BLE_KLEPN - Experimental evidence at protein level: Swiss-Prot protein existence level 1. Binding protein with a strong affinity to the bleomycin family of antibiotics. Binds to CL990; an antimitotic-antibiotic compound. From Klebsiella pneumoniae.
   6541..6662    +  polyA_signal   SV40 poly(A) signal: SV40 polyadenylation signal
   6715..7575    -  CDS            AmpR: β-lactamase; bla; confers resistance to ampicillin, carbenicillin, and related antibiotics
   7578..89      -  promoter       AmpR promoter (fragment) (across the origin): bla
