[The description below was written by a language model from this plasmid's Addgene catalogue record and pLannotate feature annotations shown in this document.]
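Description:
pD649-HAsp-LAIR1-COMP5AP-AviTag-9xHis is a mammalian expression plasmid built on the pD649 backbone for secreted production of the extracellular domain of human LAIR1 (CD305), an immunoglobulin-superfamily cell-surface receptor. It is maintained in E. coli as a high-copy plasmid through a ColE1/pUC-type origin and selected with ampicillin via the β-lactamase gene. The feature table also shows an SV40 early promoter/EM7 promoter cassette driving a puromycin N-acetyltransferase coding sequence with an SV40 polyadenylation signal, which could in principle support selection in mammalian cells, although the record does not describe that use. Small fragments annotated as KanR, lacZα, f1 ori and ble appear to be backbone remnants.

Expression is driven by the CMV enhancer and immediate-early promoter, followed by a portion of CMV intron A and an SP6 promoter that can also serve for in vitro transcription or as a sequencing primer site. The open reading frame begins with a secretion signal (named HAsp in the construct; the automated annotation matches part of it to an immunoglobulin heavy chain leader), followed by the 432 bp LAIR1 ectodomain cloned between retained NotI and AscI sites. The annotation software labels this segment as LAIR2, which most likely reflects the close homology of the two proteins rather than a different insert. Downstream, in frame, are the pentamerising coiled-coil region of cartilage oligomeric matrix protein, human placental alkaline phosphatase, an AviTag for enzymatic biotinylation and a polyhistidine tag, ending at a bGH polyadenylation signal. The resulting pentameric, enzymatically detectable protein suits high-avidity binding assays, as in the associated human IgSF interactome screen. The depositor notes that some plasmids in this collection may carry an IS4-like transposase element upstream of the CMV promoter.
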