Addgene plasmid #157101: pD649-HAsp-LAIR1-COMP5AP-AviTag-9xHis
Purpose: Mammalian expression of cell-surface protein extracellular domain fused to COMP5AP-AviTag-9xHis. Protein is secreted from cells.
Depositing lab: Chris Garcia. Depositing organization: Stanford University. Publication: A Human IgSF Cell-Surface Interactome Reveals a Complex Network of Protein-Protein Interactions. Wojtowicz WM, Vielmetter J, Fernandes RA, Siepe DH, Eastman CL, Chisholm GB, Cox S, Klock H, Anderson PW, Rue SM, Miller JJ, Glaser SM, Bragstad ML, Vance J, Lam AW, Lesley SA, Zinn K, Garcia KC. Cell. 2020 Aug 20;182(4):1027-1043.e17. doi: 10.1016/j.cell.2020.07.025. PubMed 32822567.
Backbone
  Vector backbone: pD649
  Backbone size w/o insert (bp): 7153
  Vector type: Mammalian Expression
Growth in bacteria
  Bacterial resistance: Ampicillin, 100 μg/mL
  Growth temperature: 37°C
  Growth strain: DH5alpha
  Copy number: High Copy
Gene/Insert
  Gene/Insert name: LAIR1
  Species: H. sapiens (human)
  Insert size (bp): 432
  Entrez Gene: LAIR1 (a.k.a. CD305, LAIR-1)
  Promoter: CMV/SP6
  Tag / fusion protein: COMP5AP-AviTag-9xHis (C terminal on backbone)
  Cloning method: Restriction Enzyme; 5′ cloning site GCGGCCGC (not destroyed); 3′ cloning site GGCGCGCC (not destroyed)
  Sequencing primers: 5′ ATTTAGGTGACACTATAG; 3′ CGTCGCACTCCATCACGGTG
Resource information
  A portion of this plasmid was derived from a plasmid made by: synthesis by ThermoFisher
Terms and licenses: Academic/Nonprofit Terms; Industry Terms: Not Available to Industry
Depositor comments: Some plasmids in this collection may have an IS4-like element ISVsa5 family transposase upstream of the CMV promoter.
How to cite: pD649-HAsp-LAIR1-COMP5AP-AviTag-9xHis was a gift from Chris Garcia (Addgene plasmid # 157101 ; http://n2t.net/addgene:157101 ; RRID:Addgene_157101)
