>Addgene plasmid #157101 | pD649-HAsp-LAIR1-COMP5AP-AviTag-9xHis | depositor partial sequence | sequence record 303312 | insert (extracellular domain)
CAAGAAGAAGATCTGCCTAGACCTAGCATCAGCGCCGAGCCTGGAACAGTGATTCCTCTGGGCAGCCACG
TGACCTTCGTGTGTAGAGGACCTGTGGGCGTGCAGACCTTCCGGCTGGAAAGAGAGAGCAGAAGCACCTA
CAACGACACCGAGGACGTGTCCCAGGCCTCTCCATCTGAGTCTGAGGCCAGATTCAGAATCGACAGCGTG
TCCGAGGGCAACGCCGGACCTTACCGGTGTATCTACTACAAGCCTCCTAAGTGGTCCGAGCAGAGCGACT
ACCTGGAACTGCTGGTCAAAGAGACATCTGGCGGCCCTGACAGCCCTGATACAGAGCCTGGATCTTCTGC
CGGACCTACACAGAGGCCCAGCGACAATTCTCACAATGAGCATGCCCCTGCCTCTCAGGGACTGAAGGCC
GAACATCTGTAT
